>Addgene plasmid #92259 | pMCh-660 | addgene full sequence | sequence record 194509 | Addgene NGS Result
GGCGGGATGGGCGGAGTTAGGGGCGGGACTATGGTTGCTGACTAATTGAGATGCATGCTTTGCATACTTC
TGCCTGCTGGGGAGCCTGGGGACTTTCCACACCTGGTTGCTGACTAATTGAGATGCATGCTTTGCATACT
TCTGCCTGCTGGGGAGCCTGGGGACTTTCCACACCCTAACTGACACACATTCCACAGCTGGTTCTTTCCG
CCTCAGAAGGTACCTAACCAAGTTCCTCTTTCAGAGGTTATTTCAGGCCATGGTGCTGCGCAGATCCGCG
TATGCGGTGTGAAATACCGCACAGATGCGTAAGGAGAAAATACCGCATCAGGAAATTGTAAGCGTTAATA
TTTTGTTAAAATTCGCGTTAAATTTTTGTTAAATCAGCTCATTTTTTAACCAATAGGCCGAAATCGGCAA
AATCCCTTATAAATCAAAAGAATAGACCGAGATAGGGT
[37 nt withheld, positions 459-495]
AAAGAACGTGGACTCCAACGTCAAAGG
[49 nt withheld, positions 523-571]
T
[91 nt withheld, positions 573-663]
G
[124 nt withheld, positions 665-788]
CCATTCGCCATTCAGGCTGCGCAACTGTTGGGAAGGGCGATCGGTGCGGGCCTCTTCGCTATTACGCCAG
CCCGGATCGATCCTTATCGGATTTTACCACATTTGTAGAGGTTTTACTTGCTTTAAAAAACCTCCCACAT
CTCCCCCTGAACCTGAAACATAAAATGAATGCAATTGTTGTTGTTAACTTGTTTATTGCAGCTTATAATG
GTTACAAATAAAGCAATAGCATCACAAATTTCACAAATAAAGCATTTTTTTCACTGCATTCTAGTTGTGG
TTTGTCCAAACTCATCAATGTATCTTATCATGTCTGCTCGAAGCATTAACCCTCACTAAAGGGAAGCGGC
CGCGGCTCTCCTGGTGCTGATGATGGCAGCGCCTACAGGGACTCCCCGCTGAGCAGGTCCCCAGGCAGCA
GGGTGGTTAGCGGCGTGGGGCTGCCTATCACCCTGCTGTCGTCGGCGCTGGGCGGGCCGGCCAGGCTGCT
GGAGTACTGGGGCACCCCGCCGGCCAGCAGCTCACTGCTCCCCTTGCCACCCAGGCACGGGGCGTTCCAG
TGGCCAGCGTCGCTGCGTACCAGGCCATGGGAGCTGCCCGCTGCGCTGAGCCGCGGCTGGCTGGACGCGC
TGCTGGACTGGGCGCTGGAAGTGGGTGGCAGCGCCTGGCCTTGGGCTAAGAAGCGATTCACTTCTTCTTC
ACCAGCGAACTCGGCCAGGATGGTAGTGTTTCCCAGGACGCACATGTGCAGAGACTTCTGGGCCTTGGCA
GCCTCCTCCTTGGAGCTGTACCGGACCACAGCATTGCCTTGAGTCAGATTCAGGTGGAATGTGATAAGAG
GCCCATGTTGCAAACACAATGTCCGCAGTGTAGAACCATCAATCTGGGGAGTGAGGTTTCGAAGAACGAG
CCAGCTGCTGGTTCTTCCTGAGGTGTCGGTGCTGGCGGCAGAACCCGAGGAGTAGGAGCTGGTGGCGCCG
AGGGGGCTGGCACCGGCGGTGGAGGAGGGCTTGGGATTGGTTAACCCTGGAGGTGGCCTCGTGGGTGCAG
TACTGTTTCTGGGCACCTTCCATAGTTCATGAGACAGAGAGGCTTGCGTGTGGGAGGTAGGGCCAGAGGA
GGCCGTCGATTTGATGTCTGACAGTTTACCTCCACTCTTGAGGAGGTAGCGGTTGACATCCTGGATGGTG
GTGTTGATGGTAGGCCCAGTGGGGACACTGCCAGGAGTGACGTCAGGGTCATTCTCAGGGTCAATATTCT
GCAGTCCTTTCCATGGAACTCCCGGATGGGCTGCTGGGGGCCAGTTGATGCTAGAGCCATTTGAGATTTT
ATCACTGTCAGATTTGGCACGGAATTCGACGGGATCCGCGTCGAGTGAAGCGTAATCTGGAACATCATAT
GGGTAGGCCATGGTGTAAGCTTGGGCAGCCTCGAGCGGTGGGTTTGCAGCTTTCCATTGAGCTTGTTTCT
CAGCGCGACGCTCACGTCGTCGTGTTTGTGCGTCCATGGTGGCTAGCCTATAGTGAGTCGTATTAAGTAC
TCTAGCCTTAAGAGCTGTAATTGAACTGGGAGTGGACACCTGTGGAGAGAAAGGCAAAGTGGATGTCAGT
AAGACCAATAGGTGCCTATCAGAAACGCAAGAGTCTTCTCTGTCTCGACAAGCCCAGTTTCTATTGGTCT
CCTTAAACCTGTCTTGTAACCTTGATACTTACCTGCCCAGTGCCTCACGACCAACTTCTGCAAGGCTACC
TTAAGAGAGTCACTGCAGCTTAAGTTCGAGACTGTTGTGTCAGAAGCACTGACTGCGTTAGCAATTTAAC
TGTGATAAACTACCGCAATAAAGCTTCTAGTGATCTGACGGTTCACTAAACGAGCTCTGCTTATATAGAC
CTCCCACCGTACACGCCTACCGCCCATTTGCGTCAACGGGGCGGGCGATCGCAGTTGTTACGACATTTTG
GAAAGTCCCGTTGATTTTGGTGCCAAAACAAACTCCCATTGACGTCAATGGGGTGGAGACTTGGAAATCC
CCGTGAGTCAAACCGCTATCCACGCCCATTGGTGTACTGCCAAAACCGCATCACCATGGTAATAGCGATG
ACTAATACGTAGATGTACTGCCAAGTAGGAAAGTCCCGTAAGGTCATGTACTGGGCATAATGCCAGGCGG
GCCATTTACCGTCATTGACGTCAATAGGGGGCGGACTTGGCATATGATACACTTGATGTACTGCCAAGTG
GGCAGTTTACCGTAAATACTCCACCCATTGACGTCAATGGAAAGTCCCTATTGGCGTTACTATGGGAACA
TACGTCATTATTGACGTCAATGGGCGGGGGTCGTTGGGCGGTCAGCCAGGCGGGCCATTTACCGTAAGTT
ATGTAACGCGGAACTCCATATATGGGCTATGAACTAATGACCCCGTAATTGATTACTATTAATAACTAGT
CAATAATCAATGCCAACATGGCGGTCATATTGGACATGAGCCAATATAAATGTACATATTATGATATAGA
TACAACGTATGCAATGGCCAATAGCCAATATTGATTTATGCTATATAACCAATGAATAATATGGCTAATG
GCCAATATTGAAGATCTGTCGAGCCATGTGAGCAAAAGGCCAGCAAAAGGCCAGGAACCGTAAAAAGGCC
GCGTTGCTGGCGTTTTTCCATAGGCTCCGCCCCCCTGACGAGCATCACAAAAATCGACGCTCAAGTCAGA
GGTGGCGAAACCCGACAGGACTATAAAGATACCAGGCGTTTCCCCCTGGAAGCTCCCTCGTGCGCTCTCC
TGTTCCGACCCTGCCGCTTACCGGATACCTGTCCGCCTTTCTCCCTTCGGGAAGCGTGGCGCTTTCTCAT
AGCTCACGCTGTAGGTATCTCAGTTCGGTGTAGGTCGTTCGCTCCAAGCTGGGCTGTGTGCACGAACCCC
CCGTTCAGCCCGACCGCTGCGCCTTATCCGGTAACTATCGTCTTGAGTCCAACCCGGTAAGACACGACTT
ATCGCCACTGGCAGCAGCCACTGGTAACAGGATTAGCAGAGCGAGGTATGTAGGCGGTGCTACAGAGTTC
TTGAAGTGGTGGCCTAACTACGGCTACACTAGAAGAACAGTATTTGGTATCTGCGCTCTGCTGAAGCCAG
TTACCTTCGGAAAAAGAGTTGGTAGCTCTTGATCCGGCAAACAAACCACCGCTGGTAGCGGTGGTTTTTT
TGTTTGCAAGCAGCAGATTACGCGCAGAAAAAAAGGATCTCAAGAAGATCCTTTGATCTTTTCTACGGGG
TCTGACGCTCAGTGGAACGAAAACTCACGTTAAGGGATTTTGGTCATGAGATTATCAAAAAGGATCTTCA
CCTAGATCCTTTTAAATTAAAAATGAAGTTTTAAATCAATCTAAAGTATATATGAGTAAACTTGGTCTGA
CAGTTACCAATGCTTAATCAGTGAGGCACCTATCTCAGCGATCTGTCTATTTCGTTCATCCATAGTTGCC
TGACTCCCCGTCGTGTAGATAACTACGATACGGGAGGGCTTACCATCTGGCCCCAGTGCTGCAATGATAC
CGCGAGACCCACGCTCACCGGCTCCAGATTTATCAGCAATAAACCAGCCAGCCGGAAGGGCCGAGCGCAG
AAGTGGTCCTGCAACTTTATCCGCCTCCATCCAGTCTATTAATTGTTGCCGGGAAGCTAGAGTAAGTAGT
TCGCCAGTTAATAGTTTGCGCAACGTTGTTGCCATTGCTACAGGCATCGTGGTGTCACGCTCGTCGTTTG
GTATGGCTTCATTCAGCTCCGGTTCCCAACGATCAAGGCGAGTTACATGATCCCCCATGTTGTGCAAAAA
AGCGGTTAGCTCCTTCGGTCCTCCGATCGTTGTCAGAAGTAAGTTGGCCGCAGTGTTATCACTCATGGTT
ATGGCAGCACTGCATAATTCTCTTACTGTCATGCCATCCGTAAGATGCTTTTCTGTGACTGGTGAGTACT
CAACCAAGTCATTCTGAGAATAGTGTATGCGGCGACCGAGTTGCTCTTGCCCGGCGTCAATACGGGATAA
TACCGCGCCACATAGCAGAACTTTAAAAGTGCTCATCATTGGAAAACGTTCTTCGGGGCGAAAACTCTCA
AGGATCTTACCGCTGTTGAGATCCAGTTCGATGTAACCCACTCGTGCACCCAACTGATCTTCAGCATCTT
TTACTTTCACCAGCGTTTCTGGGTGAGCAAAAACAGGAAGGCAAAATGCCGCAAAAAAGGGAATAAGGGC
GACACGGAAATGTTGAATACTCATACTCTTCCTTTTTCAATATTATTGAAGCATTTATCAGGGTTATTGT
CTCATGAGCGGATACATATTTGAATGTATTTAGAAAAATAAACAAATAGGGGTTCCGCGCACATTTCCCC
GAAAAGTGCCACCTGACGTCTAAGAAACCATTATTATCATGACATTAACCTATAAAAATAGGCGTATCAC
GAGGCCCTTTCGTCTCGCGCGTTTCGGTGATGACGGTGAAAACCTCTGACACATGCAGCTCCCGGAGACG
GTCACAGCTTGTCTGTAAGCGGATGCCGGGAGCAGACAAGCCCGTCAGGGCGCGTCAGCGGGTGTTGGCG
GGTGTCGGGGCTGGCTTAACTATGCGGCATCAGAGCAGATTGTACTGAGAGTGCACCATACGCGGATCCT
TATCGCTATCGATTCACACAAAAAACCAACACACAGATGTAATGAAAATAAAGATATTTTATTGCGGCCA
TCGTGATGGCAGGTTGGGCGTCGCTTGGTCGGTCATTTCGAACCCCAGAGTCCCGCTCAGAAGAACTCGT
CAAGAAGGCGATAGAAGGCGATGCGCTGCGAATCGGGAGCGGCGATACCGTAAAGCACGAGGAAGCGGTC
AGCCCATTCGCCGCCAAGCTCTTCAGCAATATCACGGGTAGCCAACGCTATGTCCTGATAGCGGTCCGCC
ACACCCAGCCGGCCACAGTCGATGAATCCAGAAAAGCGGCCATTTTCCACCATGATATTCGGCAAGCAGG
CATCGCCATGGGTCACGACGAGATCCTCGCCGTCGGGCATGCGCGCCTTGAGCCTGGCGAACAGTTCGGC
TGGCGCGAGCCCCTGATGCTCTTCGTCCAGATCATCCTGATCGACAAGACCGGCTTCCATCCGAGTACGT
GCTCGCTCGATGCGATGTTTCGCTTGGTGGTCGAATGGGCAGGTAGCCGGATCAAGCGTATGCAGCCGCC
GCATTGCATCAGCCATGATGGATACTTTCTCGGCAGGAGCAAGGTGAGATGACAGGAGATCCTGCCCCGG
CACTTCGCCCAATAGCAGCCAGTCCCTTCCCGCTTCAGTGACAACGTCGAGCACAGCTGCGCAAGGAACG
CCCGTCGTGGCCAGCCACGATAGCCGCGCTGCCTCGTCCTGCAGTTCATTCAGGGCACCGGACAGGTCGG
TCTTGACAAAAAGAACCGGGCGCCCCTGCGCTGACAGCCGGAACACGGCGGCATCAGAGCAGCCGATTGT
CTGTTGTGCCCAGTCATAGCCGAATAGCCTCTCCACCCAAGCGGCCGGAGAACCTGCGTGCAATCCATCT
TGTTCAATCATGGTGGCTCTAGCCTTAAGTTCGAGACTGTTGTGTCAGAAGAATCAAGCTTTTTGCAAAA
GCCTAGGCCTCCAAAAAAGCCTCCTCACTACTTCTGGAATAGCTCAGAGGCCGAGGCGGCCTCGGCCTCT
GCATAAATAAAAAAAATTAGTCAGCCATGGGGCGGAGAATGGGCGGAACTGGGCGGAGTTAGG
Features (pLannotate 1.2.2; 21 found; start..end, strand, type, name):
    281..332     +  misc_feature   bom (fragment): basis of mobility region from pBR322
    360..788     -  rep_origin     f1 ori (sequence partly withheld): f1 bacteriophage origin of replication; arrow indicates direction of (+) strand synthesis
    792..859     -  CDS            lacZα (fragment): LacZα fragment of β-galactosidase; lacZ fragment
    883..951     +  CDS            large T antigen (fragment): large T antigen from SV40 (simian virus 40)
    974..1095    +  polyA_signal   SV40 poly(A) signal: SV40 polyadenylation signal
   1113..1130    +  promoter       T3 promoter (fragment): promoter for bacteriophage T3 RNA polymerase
   1174..2139    -  CDS            TNRC6C (fragment): TNR6C_HUMAN - Also known as KIAA1582. Experimental evidence at protein level: Swiss-Prot protein existence level 1. Plays a role in RNA-mediated gene silencing by micro-RNAs (miRNAs). Required for miRNA-dependent translational repression of complementary mRNAs by argonaute family proteins. As scaffoldng protein associates with argonaute proteins bound to partially complementary mRNAs and simultaneously can recruit CCR4-NOT and PAN deadenylase complexes. From Homo sapiens (Human).
   2166..2193    -  CDS            3xHA (fragment): three tandem HA epitope tags
   2221..2295    -  CDS            N (fragment): REGN_LAMBD - Experimental evidence at protein level: Swiss-Prot protein existence level 1. Plays a role as a transcriptional antitermination factor that allows the virus to initiate its lytic phase. Activates expression of the delayed viral early genes by modifying host RNA polymerase (RNAP) into a form that is resistant to termination signals. This antitermination function requires the host NusA protein which serves to stabilize the interaction between antitermination protein N and host RNA polymerase. From Escherichia phage lambda (Bacteriophage lambda).
   2305..2323    -  promoter       T7 promoter: promoter for bacteriophage T7 RNA polymerase
   2368..2500    -  intron         chimeric intron: chimera between introns from human β-globin and immunoglobulin heavy chain genes
   2661..2872    -  promoter       CMV promoter: human cytomegalovirus (CMV) immediate early promoter
   2873..3250    -  enhancer       CMV enhancer: human cytomegalovirus immediate early enhancer
   3463..4051    -  rep_origin     ori: high-copy-number ColE1/pMB1/pBR322/pUC origin of replication
   4222..5082    -  CDS            AmpR: β-lactamase; bla; confers resistance to ampicillin, carbenicillin, and related antibiotics
   5083..5187    -  promoter       AmpR promoter: bla
   5282..5317    +  CDS            rop (fragment): Rop protein, which maintains plasmids at low copy number; rop
   5419..5473    +  misc_feature   bom (fragment): basis of mobility region from pBR322
   5493..5541    -  polyA_signal   poly(A) signal: synthetic polyadenylation signal
   5608..6399    -  CDS            neo: KKA2_KLEPN - Also known as kan, nptII. Experimental evidence at protein level: Swiss-Prot protein existence level 1. Resistance to kanamycin, neomycin, paromomycin, ribostamycin, butirosin and gentamicin B. From Klebsiella pneumoniae.
   6450..216     -  promoter       SV40 promoter (across the origin): SV40 enhancer and early promoter
