[The description below was written by a language model from this plasmid's Addgene catalogue record and pLannotate feature annotations shown in this document.]
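Description:
pMCh-660 is a mammalian expression plasmid built on the pCiNeo-NHA backbone, about 6.5 kb in total (the catalogue lists 6,551 bp; the sequenced record is 6,591 nt). It is propagated in E. coli as a high-copy plasmid through a ColE1/pUC-type origin with ampicillin selection from the β-lactamase gene, and it also carries an f1 origin. A separate cassette of SV40 enhancer/early promoter, neo (nptII) and a synthetic poly(A) signal provides a neomycin-class resistance marker that can be used for selection in mammalian cells.

The expression unit consists of the CMV immediate-early enhancer and promoter, a chimeric β-globin/immunoglobulin intron that promotes efficient processing of the transcript, a T7 promoter, the tagged open reading frame and an SV40 poly(A) signal. The backbone-encoded N-terminal NHA tag combines a fragment of the bacteriophage lambda N protein with an HA epitope. The N peptide is the RNA-binding element generally used to tether a fusion protein to reporter mRNAs carrying boxB hairpins, while HA allows immunodetection, although the record itself does not describe the assay. Fused to this tag, between retained SbfI and NotI sites, is the C-terminal effector domain (residues 1369–1690, 969 bp) of human TNRC6C, a GW182-family scaffold protein that acts in miRNA-mediated repression and can recruit the CCR4-NOT and PAN deadenylase complexes. This version carries alanine substitutions at seven tryptophans (W1445, W1487, W1494, W1504, W1605, W1648 and W1659), which disrupt the W-motifs, plus EF1388AA, which inactivates the PAM2 motif. The construct therefore serves as a mutant effector domain for testing how these motifs contribute to TNRC6C silencing activity in mammalian cells.
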