Addgene plasmid #92259: pMCh-660
Purpose: Plasmid for expression of NHA-tagged human TNRC6C 7W7A CED with seven mutated W-motifs and mutated PAM2 motif in mammalian cells
Depositing lab: Marina Chekulaeva & Witold Filipowicz. Depositing organization: Friedrich Miescher Institute for Biomedical Research. Publication: miRNA repression involves GW182-mediated recruitment of CCR4-NOT through conserved W-containing motifs. Chekulaeva M, Mathys H, Zipprich JT, Attig J, Colic M, Parker R, Filipowicz W. Nat Struct Mol Biol. 2011 Oct 7;18(11):1218-26. doi: 10.1038/nsmb.2166. PubMed 21984184.
Backbone
  Vector backbone: pCiNeo-NHA
  Backbone size w/o insert (bp): 5557
  Total vector size (bp): 6551
  Vector type: Mammalian Expression
Growth in bacteria
  Bacterial resistance: Ampicillin, 100 μg/mL
  Growth temperature: 37°C
  Growth strain: DH5alpha
  Copy number: High Copy
Gene/Insert
  Gene/Insert name: TNRC6C CED
  Species: H. sapiens (human)
  Insert size (bp): 969
  Mutation: C-terminal effector domain (CED): aa 1369-1690 with the following point mutations: EF1388AA; W1445A; W1487A;W1494A; W1504A; W1605A; W1648A; W1659A
  GenBank ID: NM_001142640.1
  Entrez Gene: TNRC6C
  Promoter: CMV
  Tag / fusion protein: NHA (N terminal on backbone)
  Cloning method: Restriction Enzyme; 5′ cloning site SbfI (not destroyed); 3′ cloning site NotI (not destroyed)
  Sequencing primers: 5′ CACAGGTGTCCACTCCCAGTTC; 3′ ACTGCATTCTAGTTGTGGTTTGTCC
Terms and licenses: Academic/Nonprofit Terms; Industry Terms: Not Available to Industry
How to cite: pMCh-660 was a gift from Marina Chekulaeva & Witold Filipowicz (Addgene plasmid # 92259 ; http://n2t.net/addgene:92259 ; RRID:Addgene_92259)
